Addgene plasmid #105511: LRG/Foxa1 e2.4
Purpose: Lentiviral expression of Foxa1 DNA-binding domain (exon 2) targeting sgRNA
Depositing lab: Christopher Vakoc. Depositing organization: Cold Spring Harbor Laboratory. Publication: Enhancer Reprogramming Promotes Pancreatic Cancer Metastasis. Roe JS, Hwang CI, Somerville TDD, Milazzo JP, Lee EJ, Da Silva B, Maiorino L, Tiriac H, Young CM, Miyabayashi K, Filippini D, Creighton B, Burkhart RA, Buscaglia JM, Kim EJ, Grem JL, Lazenby AJ, Grunkemeyer JA, Hollingsworth MA, Grandgenett PM, Egeblad M, Park Y, Tuveson DA, Vakoc CR. Cell. 2017 Aug 24;170(5):875-888.e20. doi: 10.1016/j.cell.2017.07.007. Epub 2017 Jul 27. PubMed 28757253.
Backbone
  Vector backbone: Lenti_gRNA-GFP(LRG)
  Backbone size w/o insert (bp): 7409
  Vector type: Lentiviral
Growth in bacteria
  Bacterial resistance: Ampicillin, 100 μg/mL
  Growth temperature: 37°C
  Growth strain: NEB Stable
  Copy number: Low Copy
Gene/Insert
  Gene/Insert name: Foxa1 (sgRNA, e2.4)
  Species: M. musculus (mouse)
  Insert size (bp): 20
  Cloning method: Gibson Cloning
  Sequencing primers: 5′ GACTATCATATGCTTACCGT
Terms and licenses: Academic/Nonprofit Terms; Industry Terms: Not Available to Industry
Depositor comments: sgRNA sequence: 5'-CGCTGAGCGAGATCTACCAG-3'
How to cite: LRG/Foxa1 e2.4 was a gift from Christopher Vakoc (Addgene plasmid # 105511 ; http://n2t.net/addgene:105511 ; RRID:Addgene_105511)
