[The description below was written by a language model from this plasmid's Addgene catalogue record and pLannotate feature annotations shown in this document.]
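Description:
LRG/Foxa1 e2.4 is a lentiviral sgRNA expression plasmid built on the Lenti_gRNA-GFP (LRG) backbone. It carries a 20-nt guide directed against exon 2 of mouse Foxa1, the region that encodes the DNA-binding domain. The transfer vector has a third-generation, self-inactivating layout. An RSV promoter fused to a truncated HIV-1 5' LTR drives genomic RNA production in packaging cells. It is followed by the Ψ packaging signal with a gag fragment, the Rev response element for Rev-dependent nuclear export, a cPPT/CTS element, and a ΔU3 3' LTR that disables LTR promoter activity after integration. An SV40 poly(A) signal and SV40 origin lie downstream of the viral cassette. In bacteria the plasmid is maintained through a ColE1/pUC-type origin and selected with ampicillin via β-lactamase. The catalogue entry lists it as low copy, although the annotated origin is of the high-copy type. An f1 origin and remnants of a lac/T7/T3 cloning region are also present.

Two expression units sit between the LTRs. A human U6 RNA polymerase III promoter transcribes the Foxa1 guide fused to the Streptococcus pyogenes Cas9 gRNA scaffold; the guide itself falls in the unannotated gap between these two features. Downstream, an EF-1α core promoter drives EGFP, and a WPRE enhances transcript expression. No Cas9 is encoded, so the nuclease must be supplied separately, for example by cells that already express it. EGFP marks the transduced cells, allowing sgRNA-bearing cells to be followed or sorted. The associated publication concerns enhancer reprogramming in pancreatic cancer metastasis, which fits use of the construct for disrupting Foxa1 function in mouse cells.
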