Features (pLannotate 1.2.2; 27 found; start..end, strand, type, name):
      1..227     +  promoter       RSV promoter: Rous sarcoma virus enhancer/promoter
    228..408     +  LTR            5' LTR (truncated): truncated 5' long terminal repeat (LTR) from HIV-1
    455..580     +  misc_feature   HIV-1 Ψ: packaging signal of human immunodeficiency virus type 1
    564..927     +  CDS            HIV-1 gag (fragment): gag protein from human immunodeficiency virus 1; gag
   1073..1306    +  misc_feature   RRE: The Rev response element (RRE) of HIV-1 allows for Rev-dependent mRNA export from the nucleus to the cytoplasm.
   1683..1709    +  CDS            Rev (fragment): human immunodeficiency virus 1 (HIV-1) Rev protein; rev; enhances nuclear export of unspliced and incompletely spliced viral mRNAs
   1713..1953    +  promoter       U6 promoter: RNA polymerase III promoter for human U6 snRNA
   1983..2058    +  misc_RNA       gRNA scaffold: guide RNA scaffold for the Streptococcus pyogenes CRISPR/Cas9 system
   2106..2223    +  misc_feature   cPPT/CTS: central polypurine tract and central termination sequence of HIV-1
   2292..2503    +  promoter       EF-1α core promoter: core promoter for human elongation factor EF-1α
   2556..3272    +  CDS            EGFP: EGFP is a basic (constitutively fluorescent) green fluorescent protein published in 1996, derived from Aequorea victoria. It is reported to be a rapidly-maturing weak dimer with moderate acid sensitivity.
   3291..3879    +  misc_feature   WPRE: woodchuck hepatitis virus posttranscriptional regulatory element
   3930..3949    +  misc_feature   cPPT/CTS (fragment): central polypurine tract and central termination sequence of HIV-1
   3951..4184    +  LTR            3' LTR (ΔU3): self-inactivating 3' long terminal repeat (LTR) from HIV-1
   4262..4383    +  polyA_signal   SV40 poly(A) signal: SV40 polyadenylation signal
   4423..4558    +  rep_origin     SV40 ori: SV40 origin of replication
   4579..4597    -  promoter       T7 promoter: promoter for bacteriophage T7 RNA polymerase
   4605..4760    +  CDS            lacZα (fragment): LacZα fragment of β-galactosidase; lacZ fragment
   4765..5193    +  rep_origin     f1 ori (sequence partly withheld): f1 bacteriophage origin of replication; arrow indicates direction of (+) strand synthesis
   5246..5350    +  promoter       AmpR promoter: bla
   5351..6211    +  CDS            AmpR: β-lactamase; bla; confers resistance to ampicillin, carbenicillin, and related antibiotics
   6382..6970    +  rep_origin     ori: high-copy-number ColE1/pMB1/pBR322/pUC origin of replication
   7153..7245    +  CDS            lacI (fragment): lac repressor; lacI; The lac repressor binds to the lac operator to inhibit transcription in E. coli. This inhibition can be relieved by adding lactose or isopropyl-β-D-thiogalactopyranoside (IPTG).
   7258..7279    +  protein_bind   CAP binding site: CAP binding activates transcription in the presence of cAMP. E. coli catabolite activator protein
   7294..7324    +  promoter       lac promoter: promoter for the E. coli lac operon
   7332..7348    +  protein_bind   lac operator: The lac repressor binds to the lac operator to inhibit transcription in E. coli. This inhibition can be relieved by adding lactose or isopropyl-β-D-thiogalactopyranoside (IPTG). lac repressor encoded by lacI
   7393..7411    +  promoter       T3 promoter: promoter for bacteriophage T3 RNA polymerase
>Addgene plasmid #105511 | LRG/Foxa1 e2.4 | addgene full sequence | sequence record 203240 | Addgene NGS Result
TGTAGTCTTATGCAATACTCTTGTAGTCTTGCAACATGGTAACGATGAGTTAGCAACATGCCTTACAAGG
AGAGAAAAAGCACCGTGCATGCCGATTGGTGGAAGTAAGGTGGTACGATCGTGCCTTATTAGGAAGGCAA
CAGACGGGTCTGACATGGATTGGACGAACCACTGAATTGCCGCATTGCAGAGATATTGTATTTAAGTGCC
TAGCTCGATACATAAACGGGTCTCTCTGGTTAGACCAGATCTGAGCCTGGGAGCTCTCTGGCTAACTAGG
GAACCCACTGCTTAAGCCTCAATAAAGCTTGCCTTGAGTGCTTCAAGTAGTGTGTGCCCGTCTGTTGTGT
GACTCTGGTAACTAGAGATCCCTCAGACCCTTTTAGTCAGTGTGGAAAATCTCTAGCAGTGGCGCCCGAA
CAGGGACTTGAAAGCGAAAGGGAAACCAGAGGAGCTCTCTCGACGCAGGACTCGGCTTGCTGAAGCGCGC
ACGGCAAGAGGCGAGGGGCGGCGACTGGTGAGTACGCCAAAAATTTTGACTAGCGGAGGCTAGAAGGAGA
GAGATGGGTGCGAGAGCGTCAGTATTAAGCGGGGGAGAATTAGATCGCGATGGGAAAAAATTCGGTTAAG
GCCAGGGGGAAAGAAAAAATATAAATTAAAACATATAGTATGGGCAAGCAGGGAGCTAGAACGATTCGCA
GTTAATCCTGGCCTGTTAGAAACATCAGAAGGCTGTAGACAAATACTGGGACAGCTACAACCATCCCTTC
AGACAGGATCAGAAGAACTTAGATCATTATATAATACAGTAGCAACCCTCTATTGTGTGCATCAAAGGAT
AGAGATAAAAGACACCAAGGAAGCTTTAGACAAGATAGAGGAAGAGCAAAACAAAAGTAAGACCACCGCA
CAGCAAGCGGCCGCTGATCTTCAGACCTGGAGGAGGAGATATGAGGGACAATTGGAGAAGTGAATTATAT
AAATATAAAGTAGTAAAAATTGAACCATTAGGAGTAGCACCCACCAAGGCAAAGAGAAGAGTGGTGCAGA
GAGAAAAAAGAGCAGTGGGAATAGGAGCTTTGTTCCTTGGGTTCTTGGGAGCAGCAGGAAGCACTATGGG
CGCAGCGTCAATGACGCTGACGGTACAGGCCAGACAATTATTGTCTGGTATAGTGCAGCAGCAGAACAAT
TTGCTGAGGGCTATTGAGGCGCAACAGCATCTGTTGCAACTCACAGTCTGGGGCATCAAGCAGCTCCAGG
CAAGAATCCTGGCTGTGGAAAGATACCTAAAGGATCAACAGCTCCTGGGGATTTGGGGTTGCTCTGGAAA
ACTCATTTGCACCACTGCTGTGCCTTGGAATGCTAGTTGGAGTAATAAATCTCTGGAACAGATTTGGAAT
CACACGACCTGGATGGAGTGGGACAGAGAAATTAACAATTACACAAGCTTAATACACTCCTTAATTGAAG
AATCGCAAAACCAGCAAGAAAAGAATGAACAAGAATTATTGGAATTAGATAAATGGGCAAGTTTGTGGAA
TTGGTTTAACATAACAAATTGGCTGTGGTATATAAAATTATTCATAATGATAGTAGGAGGCTTGGTAGGT
TTAAGAATAGTTTTTGCTGTACTTTCTATAGTGAATAGAGTTAGGCAGGGATATTCACCATTATCGTTTC
AGACCCACCTCCCAACCCCGAGGGGACCCAGAGAGGGCCTATTTCCCATGATTCCTTCATATTTGCATAT
ACGATACAAGGCTGTTAGAGAGATAATTAGAATTAATTTGACTGTAAACACAAAGATATTAGTACAAAAT
ACGTGACGTAGAAAGTAATAATTTCTTGGGTAGTTTGCAGTTTTAAAATTATGTTTTAAAATGGACTATC
ATATGCTTACCGTAACTTGAAAGTATTTCGATTTCTTGGCTTTATATATCTTGTGGAAAGGACGAAACAC
CGCGCTGAGCGAGATCTACCAGGTTTTAGAGCTAGAAATAGCAAGTTAAAATAAGGCTAGTCCGTTATCA
ACTTGAAAAAGTGGCACCGAGTCGGTGCTTTTTTGAATTCTAGATCTTGAGACAAATGGCAGTATTCATC
CACAATTTTAAAAGAAAAGGGGGGATTGGGGGGTACAGTGCAGGGGAAAGAATAGTAGACATAATAGCAA
CAGACATACAAACTAAAGAATTACAAAAACAAATTACAAAAATTCAAAATTTTCGGGTTTATTACAGGGA
CAGCAGAGATCCACTTTGGCGCCGGCTCGAGTGGCTCCGGTGCCCGTCAGTGGGCAGAGCGCACATCGCC
CACAGTCCCCGAGAAGTTGGGGGGAGGGGTCGGCAATTGAACCGGTGCCTAGAGAAGGTGGCGCGGGGTA
AACTGGGAAAGTGATGTCGTGTACTGGCTCCGCCTTTTTCCCGAGGGTGGGGGAGAACCGTATATAAGTG
CAGTAGTCGCCGTGAACGTTCTTTTTCGCAACGGGTTTGCCGCCAGAACACAGGTGTCGTGACGCGGGAT
CCGCCACCATGGATTACAAAGACGATGACGATAAGATGGTGAGCAAGGGCGAGGAGCTGTTCACCGGGGT
GGTGCCCATCCTGGTCGAGCTGGACGGCGACGTAAACGGCCACAAGTTCAGCGTGTCCGGCGAGGGCGAG
GGCGATGCCACCTACGGCAAGCTGACCCTGAAGTTCATCTGCACCACCGGCAAGCTGCCCGTGCCCTGGC
CCACCCTCGTGACCACCCTGACCTACGGCGTGCAGTGCTTCAGCCGCTACCCCGACCACATGAAGCAGCA
CGACTTCTTCAAGTCCGCCATGCCCGAAGGCTACGTCCAGGAGCGCACCATCTTCTTCAAGGACGACGGC
AACTACAAGACCCGCGCCGAGGTGAAGTTCGAGGGCGACACCCTGGTGAACCGCATCGAGCTGAAGGGCA
TCGACTTCAAGGAGGACGGCAACATCCTGGGGCACAAGCTGGAGTACAACTACAACAGCCACAACGTCTA
TATCATGGCCGACAAGCAGAAGAACGGCATCAAGGTGAACTTCAAGATCCGCCACAACATCGAGGACGGC
AGCGTGCAGCTCGCCGACCACTACCAGCAGAACACCCCCATCGGCGACGGCCCCGTGCTGCTGCCCGACA
ACCACTACCTGAGCACCCAGTCCGCCCTGAGCAAAGACCCCAACGAGAAGCGCGATCACATGGTCCTGCT
GGAGTTCGTGACCGCCGCCGGGATCACTCTCGGCATGGACGAGCTGTACAAGTAGACGCGTTAAGTCGAC
AATCAACCTCTGGATTACAAAATTTGTGAAAGATTGACTGGTATTCTTAACTATGTTGCTCCTTTTACGC
TATGTGGATACGCTGCTTTAATGCCTTTGTATCATGCTATTGCTTCCCGTATGGCTTTCATTTTCTCCTC
CTTGTATAAATCCTGGTTGCTGTCTCTTTATGAGGAGTTGTGGCCCGTTGTCAGGCAACGTGGCGTGGTG
TGCACTGTGTTTGCTGACGCAACCCCCACTGGTTGGGGCATTGCCACCACCTGTCAGCTCCTTTCCGGGA
CTTTCGCTTTCCCCCTCCCTATTGCCACGGCGGAACTCATCGCCGCCTGCCTTGCCCGCTGCTGGACAGG
GGCTCGGCTGTTGGGCACTGACAATTCCGTGGTGTTGTCGGGGAAATCATCGTCCTTTCCTTGGCTGCTC
GCCTGTGTTGCCACCTGGATTCTGCGCGGGACGTCCTTCTGCTACGTCCCTTCGGCCCTCAATCCAGCGG
ACCTTCCTTCCCGCGGCCTGCTGCCGGCTCTGCGGCCTCTTCCGCGTCTTCGCCTTCGCCCTCAGACGAG
TCGGATCTCCCTTTGGGCCGCCTCCCCGCGTCGACTTTAAGACCAATGACTTACAAGGCAGCTGTAGATC
TTAGCCACTTTTTAAAAGAAAAGGGGGGACTGGAAGGGCTAATTCACTCCCAACGAAGACAAGATCTGCT
TTTTGCTTGTACTGGGTCTCTCTGGTTAGACCAGATCTGAGCCTGGGAGCTCTCTGGCTAACTAGGGAAC
CCACTGCTTAAGCCTCAATAAAGCTTGCCTTGAGTGCTTCAAGTAGTGTGTGCCCGTCTGTTGTGTGACT
CTGGTAACTAGAGATCCCTCAGACCCTTTTAGTCAGTGTGGAAAATCTCTAGCAGTACGTATAGTAGTTC
ATGTCATCTTATTATTCAGTATTTATAACTTGCAAAGAAATGAATATCAGAGAGTGAGAGGAACTTGTTT
ATTGCAGCTTATAATGGTTACAAATAAAGCAATAGCATCACAAATTTCACAAATAAAGCATTTTTTTCAC
TGCATTCTAGTTGTGGTTTGTCCAAACTCATCAATGTATCTTATCATGTCTGGCTCTAGCTATCCCGCCC
CTAACTCCGCCCATCCCGCCCCTAACTCCGCCCAGTTCCGCCCATTCTCCGCCCCATGGCTGACTAATTT
TTTTTATTTATGCAGAGGCCGAGGCCGCCTCGGCCTCTGAGCTATTCCAGAAGTAGTGAGGAGGCTTTTT
TGGAGGCCTAGGGACGTACCCAATTCGCCCTATAGTGAGTCGTATTACGCGCGCTCACTGGCCGTCGTTT
TACAACGTCGTGACTGGGAAAACCCTGGCGTTACCCAACTTAATCGCCTTGCAGCACATCCCCCTTTCGC
CAGCTGGCGTAATAGCGAAGAGGCCCGCACCGATCGCCCTTCCCAACAGTTGCGCAGCCTGAATGGCGAA
TGGG
[124 nt withheld, positions 4765-4888]
C
[91 nt withheld, positions 4890-4980]
A
[49 nt withheld, positions 4982-5030]
CCTTTGACGTTGGAGTCCACGTTCTTT
[37 nt withheld, positions 5058-5094]
ACCCTATCTCGGTCTATTCTTTTGATTTATAAGGGATTTTGCCGATTTCGGCCTATTGGTTAAAAAATGA
GCTGATTTAACAAAAATTTAACGCGAATTTTAACAAAATATTAACGCTTACAATTTAGGTGGCACTTTTC
GGGGAAATGTGCGCGGAACCCCTATTTGTTTATTTTTCTAAATACATTCAAATATGTATCCGCTCATGAG
ACAATAACCCTGATAAATGCTTCAATAATATTGAAAAAGGAAGAGTATGAGTATTCAACATTTCCGTGTC
GCCCTTATTCCCTTTTTTGCGGCATTTTGCCTTCCTGTTTTTGCTCACCCAGAAACGCTGGTGAAAGTAA
AAGATGCTGAAGATCAGTTGGGTGCACGAGTGGGTTACATCGAACTGGATCTCAACAGCGGTAAGATCCT
TGAGAGTTTTCGCCCCGAAGAACGTTTTCCAATGATGAGCACTTTTAAAGTTCTGCTATGTGGCGCGGTA
TTATCCCGTATTGACGCCGGGCAAGAGCAACTCGGTCGCCGCATACACTATTCTCAGAATGACTTGGTTG
AGTACTCACCAGTCACAGAAAAGCATCTTACGGATGGCATGACAGTAAGAGAATTATGCAGTGCTGCCAT
AACCATGAGTGATAACACTGCGGCCAACTTACTTCTGACAACGATCGGAGGACCGAAGGAGCTAACCGCT
TTTTTGCACAACATGGGGGATCATGTAACTCGCCTTGATCGTTGGGAACCGGAGCTGAATGAAGCCATAC
CAAACGACGAGCGTGACACCACGATGCCTGTAGCAATGGCAACAACGTTGCGCAAACTATTAACTGGCGA
ACTACTTACTCTAGCTTCCCGGCAACAATTAATAGACTGGATGGAGGCGGATAAAGTTGCAGGACCACTT
CTGCGCTCGGCCCTTCCGGCTGGCTGGTTTATTGCTGATAAATCTGGAGCCGGTGAGCGTGGGTCTCGCG
GTATCATTGCAGCACTGGGGCCAGATGGTAAGCCCTCCCGTATCGTAGTTATCTACACGACGGGGAGTCA
GGCAACTATGGATGAACGAAATAGACAGATCGCTGAGATAGGTGCCTCACTGATTAAGCATTGGTAACTG
TCAGACCAAGTTTACTCATATATACTTTAGATTGATTTAAAACTTCATTTTTAATTTAAAAGGATCTAGG
TGAAGATCCTTTTTGATAATCTCATGACCAAAATCCCTTAACGTGAGTTTTCGTTCCACTGAGCGTCAGA
CCCCGTAGAAAAGATCAAAGGATCTTCTTGAGATCCTTTTTTTCTGCGCGTAATCTGCTGCTTGCAAACA
AAAAAACCACCGCTACCAGCGGTGGTTTGTTTGCCGGATCAAGAGCTACCAACTCTTTTTCCGAAGGTAA
CTGGCTTCAGCAGAGCGCAGATACCAAATACTGTTCTTCTAGTGTAGCCGTAGTTAGGCCACCACTTCAA
GAACTCTGTAGCACCGCCTACATACCTCGCTCTGCTAATCCTGTTACCAGTGGCTGCTGCCAGTGGCGAT
AAGTCGTGTCTTACCGGGTTGGACTCAAGACGATAGTTACCGGATAAGGCGCAGCGGTCGGGCTGAACGG
GGGGTTCGTGCACACAGCCCAGCTTGGAGCGAACGACCTACACCGAACTGAGATACCTACAGCGTGAGCT
ATGAGAAAGCGCCACGCTTCCCGAAGGGAGAAAGGCGGACAGGTATCCGGTAAGCGGCAGGGTCGGAACA
GGAGAGCGCACGAGGGAGCTTCCAGGGGGAAACGCCTGGTATCTTTATAGTCCTGTCGGGTTTCGCCACC
TCTGACTTGAGCGTCGATTTTTGTGATGCTCGTCAGGGGGGCGGAGCCTATGGAAAAACGCCAGCAACGC
GGCCTTTTTACGGTTCCTGGCCTTTTGCTGGCCTTTTGCTCACATGTTCTTTCCTGCGTTATCCCCTGAT
TCTGTGGATAACCGTATTACCGCCTTTGAGTGAGCTGATACCGCTCGCCGCAGCCGAACGACCGAGCGCA
GCGAGTCAGTGAGCGAGGAAGCGGAAGAGCGCCCAATACGCAAACCGCCTCTCCCCGCGCGTTGGCCGAT
TCATTAATGCAGCTGGCACGACAGGTTTCCCGACTGGAAAGCGGGCAGTGAGCGCAACGCAATTAATGTG
AGTTAGCTCACTCATTAGGCACCCCAGGCTTTACACTTTATGCTTCCGGCTCGTATGTTGTGTGGAATTG
TGAGCGGATAACAATTTCACACAGGAAACAGCTATGACCATGATTACGCCAAGCGCGCAATTAACCCTCA
CTAAAGGGAACAAAAGCTGGAGCTGCAAGCTTAA
